>Addgene plasmid #248854 | GST-tag ARIH1 binding E2 variant L3A1-2 | addgene full sequence | sequence record 496796 | Addgene NGS Result
ATGTCCCCTATACTAGGTTATTGGAAAATTAAGGGCCTTGTGCAACCCACTCGACTTCTTTTGGAATATC
TTGAAGAAAAATATGAAGAGCATTTGTATGAGCGCGATGAAGGTGATAAATGGCGAAACAAAAAGTTTGA
ATTGGGTTTGGAGTTTCCCAATCTTCCTTATTATATTGATGGTGATGTTAAATTAACACAGTCTATGGCC
ATCATACGTTATATAGCTGACAAGCACAACATGTTGGGTGGTTGTCCAAAAGAGCGTGCAGAGATTTCAA
TGCTTGAAGGAGCGGTTTTGGATATTAGATACGGTGTTTCGAGAATTGCATATAGTAAAGACTTTGAAAC
TCTCAAAGTTGATTTTCTTAGCAAGCTACCTGAAATGCTGAAAATGTTCGAAGATCGTTTATGTCATAAA
ACATATTTAAATGGTGATCATGTAACCCATCCTGACTTCATGTTGTATGACGCTCTTGATGTTGTTTTAT
ACATGGACCCAATGTGCCTGGATGCGTTCCCAAAATTAGTTTGTTTTAAAAAACGTATTGAAGCTATCCC
ACAAATTGATAAGTACTTGAAATCCAGCAAGTATATAGCATGGCCTTTGCAGGGCTGGCAAGCCACGTTT
GGTGGTGGCGACCATCCTCCAAAATCGGATGAAAACCTGTATTTTCAGGGATCCATGCCTGCGGCCAGTC
ATAGGCTGAAGAAGGAGCTTGAAGAAATCCGCAAAGCAGGGATGAAAAACTTCCGTAACATCCAGGTTGA
TGAAGCTAATTTATTGACTTGGCAAGGGCTTATTGTTCCTGACAACCCTCCATATGATAAGGGAGCCTTC
AGAATCGAAATCAACTTTCCAGCAGAGTACCCATTCAAACCACCGAAGATCACATTTAAAACAAAGATCT
ATCACCCAAACATCGACGAAAAGGGGCAGGTCTGTCTGCCAGTAATTAGTGCCGAAAACTGGAAGCCAGC
AACCAAAACCGACCAAGTAATCCAGTCCCTCATAGCACTGGTGAATGACCCCCAGCCTGAGCACCCGCTT
CGGGCTGACCTAGCTGAAGAATACTCTAAGGACCGTAAAAAATTCGCAAAGAATGCTGAAGAGTTTACAA
AGAAATATGGGGAAAAGCGACCTGTGGACGGTCTTAACGACATCTTCGAGGCTCAAAAGATTGAATGGCA
TGAATAAGCGGCCGCATCGGGCTGACCTAGCTGAAGAATACTCTAAGGACCGTAAAAAATTCGCAAAGAA
TGCTGAAGAGTTTACAAAGAAATATGGGGAAAAGCGACCTGTGGACTAAGCGGCCGCATCGTGACTGACT
GACGATCTGCCTCGCGCGTTTCGGTGATGACGGTGAAAACCTCTGACACATGCAGCTCCCGGAGACGGTC
ACAGCTTGTCTGTAAGCGGATGCCGGGAGCAGACAAGCCCGTCAGGGCGCGTCAGCGGGTGTTGGCGGGT
GTCGGGGCGCAGCCATGACCCAGTCACGTAGCGATAGCGGAGTGTATAATTCTTGAAGACGAAAGGGCCT
CGTGATACGCCTATTTTTATAGGTTAATGTCATGATAATAATGGTTTCTTAGACGTCAGGTGGCACTTTT
CGGGGAAATGTGCGCGGAACCCCTATTTGTTTATTTTTCTAAATACATTCAAATATGTATCCGCTCATGA
GACAATAACCCTGATAAATGCTTCAATAATATTGAAAAAGGAAGAGTATGAGTATTCAACATTTCCGTGT
CGCCCTTATTCCCTTTTTTGCGGCATTTTGCCTTCCTGTTTTTGCTCACCCAGAAACGCTGGTGAAAGTA
AAAGATGCTGAAGATCAGTTGGGTGCACGAGTGGGTTACATCGAACTGGATCTCAACAGCGGTAAGATCC
TTGAGAGTTTTCGCCCCGAAGAACGTTTTCCAATGATGAGCACTTTTAAAGTTCTGCTATGTGGCGCGGT
ATTATCCCGTGTTGACGCCGGGCAAGAGCAACTCGGTCGCCGCATACACTATTCTCAGAATGACTTGGTT
GAGTACTCACCAGTCACAGAAAAGCATCTTACGGATGGCATGACAGTAAGAGAATTATGCAGTGCTGCCA
TAACCATGAGTGATAACACTGCGGCCAACTTACTTCTGACAACGATCGGAGGACCGAAGGAGCTAACCGC
TTTTTTGCACAACATGGGGGATCATGTAACTCGCCTTGATCGTTGGGAACCGGAGCTGAATGAAGCCATA
CCAAACGACGAGCGTGACACCACGATGCCTGCAGCAATGGCAACAACGTTGCGCAAACTATTAACTGGCG
AACTACTTACTCTAGCTTCCCGGCAACAATTAATAGACTGGATGGAGGCGGATAAAGTTGCAGGACCACT
TCTGCGCTCGGCCCTTCCGGCTGGCTGGTTTATTGCTGATAAATCTGGAGCCGGTGAGCGTGGGTCTCGC
GGTATCATTGCAGCACTGGGGCCAGATGGTAAGCCCTCCCGTATCGTAGTTATCTACACGACGGGGAGTC
AGGCAACTATGGATGAACGAAATAGACAGATCGCTGAGATAGGTGCCTCACTGATTAAGCATTGGTAACT
GTCAGACCAAGTTTACTCATATATACTTTAGATTGATTTAAAACTTCATTTTTAATTTAAAAGGATCTAG
GTGAAGATCCTTTTTGATAATCTCATGACCAAAATCCCTTAACGTGAGTTTTCGTTCCACTGAGCGTCAG
ACCCCGTAGAAAAGATCAAAGGATCTTCTTGAGATCCTTTTTTTCTGCGCGTAATCTGCTGCTTGCAAAC
AAAAAAACCACCGCTACCAGCGGTGGTTTGTTTGCCGGATCAAGAGCTACCAACTCTTTTTCCGAAGGTA
ACTGGCTTCAGCAGAGCGCAGATACCAAATACTGTCCTTCTAGTGTAGCCGTAGTTAGGCCACCACTTCA
AGAACTCTGTAGCACCGCCTACATACCTCGCTCTGCTAATCCTGTTACCAGTGGCTGCTGCCAGTGGCGA
TAAGTCGTGTCTTACCGGGTTGGACTCAAGACGATAGTTACCGGATAAGGCGCAGCGGTCGGGCTGAACG
GGGGGTTCGTGCACACAGCCCAGCTTGGAGCGAACGACCTACACCGAACTGAGATACCTACAGCGTGAGC
TATGAGAAAGCGCCACGCTTCCCGAAGGGAGAAAGGCGGACAGGTATCCGGTAAGCGGCAGGGTCGGAAC
AGGAGAGCGCACGAGGGAGCTTCCAGGGGGAAACGCCTGGTATCTTTATAGTCCTGTCGGGTTTCGCCAC
CTCTGACTTGAGCGTCGATTTTTGTGATGCTCGTCAGGGGGGCGGAGCCTATGGAAAAACGCCAGCAACG
CGGCCTTTTTACGGTTCCTGGCCTTTTGCTGGCCTTTTGCTCACATGTTCTTTCCTGCGTTATCCCCTGA
TTCTGTGGATAACCGTATTACCGCCTTTGAGTGAGCTGATACCGCTCGCCGCAGCCGAACGACCGAGCGC
AGCGAGTCAGTGAGCGAGGAAGCGGAAGAGCGCCTGATGCGGTATTTTCTCCTTACGCATCTGTGCGGTA
TTTCACACCGCATAAATTCCGACACCATCGAATGGCGCAAAACCTTTCGCGGTATGGCATGATAGCGCCC
GGAAGAGAGTCAATTCAGGGTGGTGAATGTGAAACCAGTAACGTTATACGATGTCGCAGAGTATGCCGGT
GTCTCTTATCAGACCGTTTCCCGCGTGGTGAACCAGGCCAGCCACGTTTCTGCGAAAACGCGGGAAAAAG
TGGAAGCGGCGATGGCGGAGCTGAATTACATTCCCAACCGCGTGGCACAACAACTGGCGGGCAAACAGTC
GTTGCTGATTGGCGTTGCCACCTCCAGTCTGGCCCTGCACGCGCCGTCGCAAATTGTCGCGGCGATTAAA
TCTCGCGCCGATCAACTGGGTGCCAGCGTGGTGGTGTCGATGGTAGAACGAAGCGGCGTCGAAGCCTGTA
AAGCGGCGGTGCACAATCTTCTCGCGCAACGCGTCAGTGGGCTGATCATTAACTATCCGCTGGATGACCA
GGATGCCATTGCTGTGGAAGCTGCCTGCACTAATGTTCCGGCGTTATTTCTTGATGTCTCTGACCAGACA
CCCATCAACAGTATTATTTTCTCCCATGAAGACGGTACGCGACTGGGCGTGGAGCATCTGGTCGCATTGG
GTCACCAGCAAATCGCGCTGTTAGCGGGCCCATTAAGTTCTGTCTCGGCGCGTCTGCGTCTGGCTGGCTG
GCATAAATATCTCACTCGCAATCAAATTCAGCCGATAGCGGAACGGGAAGGCGACTGGAGTGCCATGTCC
GGTTTTCAACAAACCATGCAAATGCTGAATGAGGGCATCGTTCCCACTGCGATGCTGGTTGCCAACGATC
AGATGGCGCTGGGCGCAATGCGCGCCATTACCGAGTCCGGGCTGCGCGTTGGTGCGGATATCTCGGTAGT
GGGATACGACGATACCGAAGACAGCTCATGTTATATCCCGCCGTTAACCACCATCAAACAGGATTTTCGC
CTGCTGGGGCAAACCAGCGTGGACCGCTTGCTGCAACTCTCTCAGGGCCAGGCGGTGAAGGGCAATCAGC
TGTTGCCCGTCTCACTGGTGAAAAGAAAAACCACCCTGGCGCCCAATACGCAAACCGCCTCTCCCCGCGC
GTTGGCCGATTCATTAATGCAGCTGGCACGACAGGTTTCCCGACTGGAAAGCGGGCAGTGAGCGCAACGC
AATTAATGTAAGTTAGCTCACTCATTAGGCACCCCAGGCTTTACACTTTATGCTTCCGGCTCGTATGTTG
TGTGGAATTGTGAGCGGATAACAATTTAACACAGGAAACAGCTATGACCATGATTACGGATTCACTGGCC
GTCGTTTTACAACGTCGTGACTGGGAAAACCCTGGCGTTACCCAACTTAATCGCCTTGCAGCACATCCCC
CTTTCGCCAGCTGGCGTAATAGCGAAGAGGCCCGCACCGATCGCCCTTCCCAACAGTTGCGCAGCCTGAA
TGGCGAATGGCGCTTTGCCTGGTTTCCGGCACCAGAAGCGGTGCCGGAAAGCTGGCTGGAGTGCGATCTT
CCTGAGGCCGATACTGTCGTCGTCCCCTCAAACTGGCAGATGCACGGTTACGATGCGCCCATCTACACCA
ACGTGACCTATCCCATTACGGTCAATCCGCCGTTTGTTCCCACGGAGAATCCGACGGGTTGTTACTCGCT
CACATTTAATGTTGATGAAAGCTGGCTACAGGAAGGCCAGACGCGAATTATTTTTGATGGCGTTGGAATT
AGCTTATCGACTGCACGGTGCACCAATGCTTCTGGCGTCAGGCAGCCATCGGAAGCTGTGGTATGGCTGT
GCAGGTCGTAAATCACTGCATAATTCGTGTCGCTCAAGGCGCACTCCCGTTCTGGATAATGTTTTTTGCG
CCGACATCATAACGGTTCTGGCAAATATTCTGAAATGAGCTGTTGACAATTAATCATCGGCTCGTATAAT
GTGTGGAATTGTGAGCGGATAACAATTTCACACAGGAAACAGTATTC
Features (pLannotate 1.2.2; 19 found; start..end, strand, type, name):
      1..654     +  CDS            GST26_SCHJA: Experimental evidence at protein level: Swiss-Prot protein existence level 1. GST isoenzymes appear to play a central role in the parasite detoxification system. Other functions are also suspected including a role in increasing the solubility of haematin in the parasite gut. From Schistosoma japonicum (Blood fluke).
    661..680     +  CDS            TEV site (fragment): tobacco etch virus (TEV) protease recognition and cleavage site
    691..1149    +  CDS            UBE2L3: UB2L3_HUMAN - Also known as UBCE7, UBCH7. Experimental evidence at protein level: Swiss-Prot protein existence level 1. Ubiquitin-conjugating enzyme E2 that specifically acts with HECT-type and RBR family E3 ubiquitin-protein ligases. Does not function with most RING-containing E3 ubiquitin-protein ligases because it lacks intrinsic E3-independent reactivity with lysine: in contrast, it has activity with the RBR family E3 enzymes, such as PRKN and ARIH1, that function like RING-HECT hybrids. Accepts ubiquitin from the E1 complex and catalyzes its covalent attachment to other proteins. In vitro
   1202..1306    +  CDS            UBE2L3 (fragment): UB2L3_HUMAN - Also known as UBCE7, UBCH7. Experimental evidence at protein level: Swiss-Prot protein existence level 1. Ubiquitin-conjugating enzyme E2 that specifically acts with HECT-type and RBR family E3 ubiquitin-protein ligases. Does not function with most RING-containing E3 ubiquitin-protein ligases because it lacks intrinsic E3-independent reactivity with lysine: in contrast, it has activity with the RBR family E3 enzymes, such as PRKN and ARIH1, that function like RING-HECT hybrids. Accepts ubiquitin from the E1 complex and catalyzes its covalent attachment to other proteins. In vitro
   1337..1376    +  CDS            rop (fragment): Rop protein, which maintains plasmids at low copy number; rop
   1478..1518    +  misc_feature   bom (fragment): basis of mobility region from pBR322
   1623..1727    +  promoter       AmpR promoter: bla
   1728..2588    +  CDS            AmpR: β-lactamase; bla; confers resistance to ampicillin, carbenicillin, and related antibiotics
   2759..3347    +  rep_origin     ori: high-copy-number ColE1/pMB1/pBR322/pUC origin of replication
   3533..3584    -  misc_feature   bom (fragment): basis of mobility region from pBR322
   3591..3668    +  promoter       lacI promoter: lacI
   3669..4751    +  CDS            lacI: lac repressor; lacI; The lac repressor binds to the lac operator to inhibit transcription in E. coli. This inhibition can be relieved by adding lactose or isopropyl-β-D-thiogalactopyranoside (IPTG).
   4764..4785    +  protein_bind   CAP binding site: CAP binding activates transcription in the presence of cAMP. E. coli catabolite activator protein
   4800..4830    +  promoter       lac promoter: promoter for the E. coli lac operon
   4838..4854    +  protein_bind   lac operator: The lac repressor binds to the lac operator to inhibit transcription in E. coli. This inhibition can be relieved by adding lactose or isopropyl-β-D-thiogalactopyranoside (IPTG). lac repressor encoded by lacI
   4874..5047    +  CDS            lacZα: LacZα fragment of β-galactosidase; lacZ fragment
   5311..5427    -  CDS            yciV (fragment): RNAAM_ECOLI - Also known as trpH From Escherichia coli (strain K12).
   5503..5531    +  promoter       tac promoter: strong E. coli promoter; hybrid between the trp and lac UV5 promoters
   5539..5555    +  protein_bind   lac operator: The lac repressor binds to the lac operator to inhibit transcription in E. coli. This inhibition can be relieved by adding lactose or isopropyl-β-D-thiogalactopyranoside (IPTG). lac repressor encoded by lacI
