[The description below was written by a language model from this plasmid's Addgene catalogue record and pLannotate feature annotations shown in this document.]
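Description:
GST-tag ARIH1 binding E2 variant L3A1-2 is a pGEX-based bacterial expression plasmid of about 5.6 kb for producing a synthetic, engineered ubiquitin-conjugating enzyme (E2) variant in E. coli. It replicates from a high-copy ColE1/pUC-type origin and is selected with ampicillin through the β-lactamase gene. The backbone also carries lacI under its own promoter, along with typical pGEX remnants that play no direct part in expression: a lac promoter/lacZα segment and fragments of bom and rop.

Expression is driven by the tac promoter with an adjacent lac operator. The plasmid-encoded lac repressor keeps transcription off until it is induced with IPTG. The open reading frame begins with Schistosoma japonicum glutathione S-transferase, followed by a TEV protease recognition site (annotated as a fragment) and then the roughly 460 bp insert. The annotation software matches this insert to human UBE2L3 (UBCH7), an E2 that works with HECT and RBR-type E3 ligases such as ARIH1. L3A1-2 therefore appears to be a UBE2L3-derived variant, and the record describes it as having been selected for ARIH1. The specific substitutions are not stated. The catalogue also lists a C-terminal Avi tag, a substrate sequence for site-specific biotinylation by BirA, but the feature table does not annotate it. A second short UBE2L3-matching fragment lies downstream of the main coding sequence, and the record does not explain its role.

The GST fusion allows glutathione-affinity purification or pull-down, and TEV cleavage can release the E2 variant. According to the associated publication title, such variants are intended as tools for probing E3 ubiquitin ligase activity, here that of ARIH1.
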