Addgene plasmid #248854: GST-tag ARIH1 binding E2 variant L3A1-2
Purpose: N-term GST tag E2 variant selected for ARIH1
Depositing lab: Brenda Schulman. Depositing organization: Max Planck Institute of Biochemistry. Publication: E2 variants for probing E3 ubiquitin ligase activities. Du J, Andree GA, Horn-Ghetko D, Stier L, Singh J, Kostrhon S, Kiss L, Mann M, Sidhu SS, Schulman BA. Proc Natl Acad Sci U S A. 2026 Jan 6;123(1):e2524899122. doi: 10.1073/pnas.2524899122. Epub 2026 Jan 2. PubMed 41481455.
Backbone
  Vector backbone: pGEX
  Vector type: Bacterial Expression
Growth in bacteria
  Bacterial resistance: Ampicillin, 100 μg/mL
  Growth temperature: 37°C
  Growth strain: DH5alpha
  Copy number: High Copy
Gene/Insert
  Gene/Insert name: GST-L3A1-2
  Species: Synthetic
  Insert size (bp): 465
  Tag / fusion protein: GST (N terminal on insert); Avi (C terminal on insert)
  Cloning method: Gibson Cloning
Terms and licenses: Academic/Nonprofit Terms; Industry Terms: Not Available to Industry
How to cite: GST-tag ARIH1 binding E2 variant L3A1-2 was a gift from Brenda Schulman (Addgene plasmid # 248854 ; http://n2t.net/addgene:248854 ; RRID:Addgene_248854)
