>Addgene plasmid #248854 | GST-tag ARIH1 binding E2 variant L3A1-2 | depositor partial sequence | sequence record 490896 | sequence of insert with pGEX 5'
CATCCTCCAAAATCGGATGAAAACCTGTATTTTCAGGGATCCATGCCTGCGGCCAGTCATAGGCTGAAGA
AGGAGCTTGAAGAAATCCGCAAAGCAGGGATGAAAAACTTCCGTAACATCCAGGTTGATGAAGCTAATTT
ATTGACTTGGCAAGGGCTTATTGTTCCTGACAACCCTCCATATGATAAGGGAGCCTTCAGAATCGAAATC
AACTTTCCAGCAGAGTACCCATTCAAACCACCGAAGATCACATTTAAAACAAAGATCTATCACCCAAACA
TCGACGAAAAGGGGCAGGTCTGTCTGCCAGTAATTAGTGCCGAAAACTGGAAGCCAGCAACCAAAACCGA
CCAAGTAATCCAGTCCCTCATAGCACTGGTGAATGACCCCCAGCCTGAGCACCCGCTTCGGGCTGACCTA
GCTGAAGAATACTCTAAGGACCGTAAAAAATTCGCAAAGAATGCTGAAGAGTTTACAAAGAAATATGGGG
AAAAGCGACCTGTGGACGGTCTTAACGACATCTTCGAGGCTCAAAAGATTGAATGGCATGAATAAGCGGC
CGCATCGGGCTGACCTAGCTGAAGAATACTCTAAGGACCGTAAAAAATTCGCAAAGAATGCTGAAGAGTT
TACAAAGAAATATGGGGAAAAGCGACCTGTGGACTAAGCGGCCGCATCGTGACTGACTGACGATCTGCCT
CGCGCGTTTCGGTGATGACGGTGAAAACCTCTGACACATGCAGCTCCCGGAGACGGTCACAGCTTGTCTG
TAAGCGGATGCCGGGAGCAGACAAGCCCGTCAGGGCGCGTCAGCGGGTGTTGGCGGGTGTCGGGGCGCAG
CCATGACCCAGTCACGTAGCGATAGCGGAGTGTATAATTCTTGAAGACGAAAGGGCCTCGTGATACGCCT
ATTTTTATAGGTTAATGTCATGATAATAATGGTTTCTTAGACGTCAGGTGGCACTTTTCGGGGAAATGTG
CGCGGAACCCCTATTTGTTTATTTTTCTAAATACATTCAAATATGTATCCGCTCATGAGACAATAACCCT
GATAAATGCTTCAATAATATTGGAAAAGGAAGAGTATGAGTATTCAACATTTCCGTGTCGCCCTTATTCC
CTTTTTTGCGGSATTTTGCCTTCCTGTTTTTGCTCACCCAGAAACGCTGGTGAAAGTAAAGATGCTGAAG
ATCAGTTGGGGGGCCC
